>Addgene plasmid #128542 | pMJA290 | addgene full sequence | sequence record 251560 | Addgene NGS Result
GACGGATCGGGAGATCTCCCGATCCCCTATGGTGCACTCTCAGTACAATCTGCTCTGATGCCGCATAGTT
AAGCCAGTATCTGCTCCCTGCTTGTGTGTTGGAGGTCGCTGAGTAGTGCGCGAGCAAAATTTAAGCTACA
ACAAGGCAAGGCTTGACCGACAATTGCATGAAGAATCTGCTTAGGGTTAGGCGTTTTGCGCTGCTTCGCG
ATGTACGGGCCAGATATACGCGTTGACATTGATTATTGACTAGTAAGAGAAGAGGGACAGCTATGACTGG
GAGTAGTCAGGAGAGGAGGAAAAATCTGGCTAGTAAAACATGTAAGGAAAATTTTAGGGATGTTAAAGAA
AAAAATAACACAAAACAAAATATAAAAAAAATCTAACCTCAAGTCAAGGCTTTTCTATGGAATAAGGAAT
GGACAGCAGGGGGCTGTTTCATATACTGATGACCTCTTTATAGCCACCTTTGTTCATGGCAGCCAGCATA
TGGCATATGTTGCCAAACTCTAAACCAAATACTCATTCTGATGTTTTAAATGATTTGCCCTCCCATATGT
CCTTCCGAGTGAGAGACACAAAAAATTCCAACACACTATTGCAATGAAAATAAATTTCCTTTATTAGCCA
GAAGTCAGATGCTCAAGGGGCTTCATGATGTCCCCATAATTTTTGGCAGAGGGAAAAAGATCTCAGTGGT
ATTTGTGAGCCAGGGCATTGGCCACACCAGCCACCACCTTCTGATAGGCAGCCTGCACCTGAGGAGTGAA
TTGAATTCCTTAATAAACCCAATGCCTTTTTCTTATTAATGCCCAACTTTGTGACCCAAGAAAGGTTGGG
GTTAGATTTTCTTTTCCATTTGCAGGAAGAAAACCCGTTTCTTTTAAGGCAGACAGCAGGTGGATATGGC
CAAAATAGGCCCCCCTCTTGAGGAGCCGGAGGAGGTACGTGTAATATGCAGAGGTGTTTGTGAGCTGCAG
CATTAGTGTATCATTTGCATCTTTTGACCAATTGTCTTTGGGGTCCATTGTGATGACATCATTTGCATCT
TTTGAATAACTGTCTTTGGGGTCCACTGTGGTGACATCTGTCTTTATTGGAGGAAAGATAATTTCTTGAT
CAATTCCGTTTTTATTATTCTCATGTCTGACGATACATCTGTGTTCTTTGTCCAGTGACTCTTCTGGCAC
CGTTAACCAGCTAAATTTCATGTATGTGTCGTTAGTCTTCATGGTGTTCCCCTCCTGGGAGCCCAGAATC
GTGTTGCTCTTCTTTTCTTGCCAATGTATCTTAATAATATCTGGGAAAAATTTCTCAAGAAGACAAAGGT
ATGTTCCAGCCTTCTGGAGTTTTGTTTCAGCAATTGAAGGAAGAAAAATAGTGGGCTTGGGGGAAACATC
TGCATCAAGTTGTTTATCTGTGACAACAAGTGTTGTTCCACTGCCAAAGAGTTTCTTATATACTTCTCAT
CCCAGGTGGCACAGTAATAGACTCCAGAGTCATTTTCAATAAGATTTCGCAGTATCATTCTCAAGTTCTT
CCTTGTGCTTCCATAAGTATCATACTTCCCTGGGCTGATTCCTGATTCCAACACAACGCTGGAGGTGTAG
GAGTCATAGTACAGAAGACGCTGTGGGGCCTTCCCCTCCTGGTGTAGATACCAGTGGATGTAGCCGGTAC
TTCCTTCAGCAAGATCACAAGTGATTTCAGCAGATGACCCAGTCTGCCTGATGACTGACTTCGTTCTCCC
TTCCAAGTTGGAAGATTTCTGACTGGCAGGAGACAGGAAAGCTAGAAGCACCGCTAGAGCCCACTGCATG
CCTTCCTCTCTGAGGCCTTGGAAGGAAAGGGACCAGATGAAGAGGAGCAGAAGATCCTCTTAAAACTCAG
GCCCCACTCAACAAGGAAGTGATCCCTAGCACAGAAGACAGTAGGAGGGAGGATCCCTAGCGGATCTGAC
GGTTCACTAAACCAGCTCTGCTTATATAGACCTCCCACCGTACACGCCTACCGCCCATTTGCGTCAATGG
GGCGGAGTTGTTACGACATTTTGGAAAGTCCCGTTGATTTTGGTGCCAAAACAAACTCCCATTGACGTCA
ATGGGGTGGAGACTTGGAAATCCCCGTGAGTCAAACCGCTATCCACGCCCATTGATGTACTGCCAAAACC
GCATCACCATGGTAATAGCGATGACTAATACGTAGATGTACTGCCAAGTAGGAAAGTCCCATAAGGTCAT
GTACTGGGCATAATGCCAGGCGGGCCATTTACCGTCATTGACGTCAATAGGGGGCGTACTTGGCATATGA
TACACTTGATGTACTGCCAAGTGGGCAGTTTACCGTAAATACTCCACCCATTGACGTCAATGGAAAGTCC
CTATTGGCGTTACTATGGGAACATACGTCATTATTGACGTCAATGGGCGGGGGTCGTTGGGCGGTCAGCC
AGGCGGGCCATTTACCGTAAGTTATGTAACGCGGAACTCCATATATGGGCTATGAACTAATGACCCCGTA
ATTGATTACTATTAATAACTACTCGAGTATGTCGAGGTGGCGTGTACGGTGGGAGGCCTATATAAGCAGA
GCTCGTTTAGTGAACCGTCAGATCGCCTGGAGGTACCACCGGTCATATGCCGCGGGAGCCCAGATCCTGT
GTGTGTGTGTGTGTGCTTGTGCACATCTGTTCTCTGATTGGCTGACTGTACTTCCTGAGAGTCCCTGTTT
AATGTTACAAGAAACAGCTGATGCAGAGGATCTCCTCCCTCATCCATCTCTCTCTCTTCTGGGCAGGTAA
GGCAGACCCCAGAACTTGGGCCAAGCAAGACTCAGCAGCAAAGAAACATCAAGGCTCACAGGACCTCGTA
CTCATGGACTGTGCTCCTTACTCAATGACCTCAGCCCCCAGCCCTCACTGAGCCCCTCTCTTGTGTCTTT
TCTCTCAGGAGTCATGTCAGCCATTGAGTTGGTGCCTGAACACCAAACAGTGCCTGTGTCAATAGGGATC
CCTGCCACCCTCAGGTGCTCCATGAAAGGAGAAGCGATCGGTAACTACTATATCAACTGGTACAGGAAGA
CCCAAGGTAACACAATGACTTTCATATACCGAGAAAAGGACATCTATGGCCCTGGTTTCAAAGACAATTT
CCAAGGTGACATTGATATTGCAAAGAACCTGGCTGTACTTAAGATACTTGCACCATCAGAGAGAGATGAA
GGGTCTTACTACTGTGCCTGTGACCCCGTACCGGGGGATACAACACACACAAGCGACGATAAACTCATCT
TTGGAAAAGGAACCCGTGTGACTGTGGAACCAAGAAGTCAGCCTCATACCAAACCATCCGTTTTTGTCAT
GAAAAATGGAACAAATGTCGCTTGTCTGGTGAAGGAATTTTACCCCAAGGATATAAGAATAAATCTCGTG
TCATCCAAGAAGATAACAGAGTTTGATCCTGCTATTGTCATCTCTCCCGGTGGGAAGTACAATGCTGTCA
AGCTTGGTAAATATGAAGATTCAAATTCAGTGACATGTTCAGTTCAACACGACAATAAAACTGTGCACTC
CACTGACTTTGAAGTGAAGACAGATTCTACAGATCACGTAAAACCAAAGGAAACTGAAAACACAAAGCAA
CCTTCAAAGAGCTGCCATAAACCCAAAGCCATAGTTCATACCGAGAAGGTGAACATGATGTCCCTCACAG
TGCTTGGGCTACGAATGCTGTTTGCAAAGACTGTTGCCGTCAATTTTCTCTTGACTGCCAAGTTATTTTT
CTTGTAATCTAGAGGGCCCGTTTAAACCCGCTGATCAGCCTCGACTGTGCCTTCTAGTTGCCAGCCATCT
GTTGTTTGCCCCTCCCCCGTGCCTTCCTTGACCCTGGAAGGTGCCACTCCCACTGTCCTTTCCTAATAAA
ATGAGGAAATTGCATCGCATTGTCTGAGTAGGTGTCATTCTATTCTGGGGGGTGGGGTGGGGCAGGACAG
CAAGGGGGAGGATTGGGAAGACAATAGCAGGCATGCTGGGGATGCGGTGGGCTCTATGGCTTCTGAGGCG
GAAAGAACCAGCTGGGGCTCTAGGGGGTATCCCC
[124 nt withheld, positions 4095-4218]
C
[91 nt withheld, positions 4220-4310]
A
[49 nt withheld, positions 4312-4360]
CCTTTGACGTTGGAGTCCACGTTCTTT
[37 nt withheld, positions 4388-4424]
ACCCTATCTCGGTCTATTCTTTTGATTTATAAGGGATTTTGCCGATTTCGGCCTATTGGTTAAAAAATGA
GCTGATTTAACAAAAATTTAACGCGAATTAATTCTGTGGAATGTGTGTCAGTTAGGGTGTGGAAAGTCCC
CAGGCTCCCCAGCAGGCAGAAGTATGCAAAGCATGCATCTCAATTAGTCAGCAACCAGGTGTGGAAAGTC
CCCAGGCTCCCCAGCAGGCAGAAGTATGCAAAGCATGCATCTCAATTAGTCAGCAACCATAGTCCCGCCC
CTAACTCCGCCCATCCCGCCCCTAACTCCGCCCAGTTCCGCCCATTCTCCGCCCCATGGCTGACTAATTT
TTTTTATTTATGCAGAGGCCGAGGCCGCCTCTGCCTCTGAGCTATTCCAGAAGTAGTGAGGAGGCTTTTT
TGGAGGCCTAGGCTTTTGCAAAAAGCTCCCGGGAGCTTGTATATCCATTTTCGGATCTGATCAGCACGTG
TTGACAATTAATCATCGGCATAGTATATCGGCATAGTATAATACGACAAGGTGAGGAACTAAACCATGGC
CAAGTTGACCAGTGCCGTTCCGGTGCTCACCGCGCGCGACGTCGCCGGAGCGGTCGAGTTCTGGACCGAC
CGGCTCGGGTTCTCCCGGGACTTCGTGGAGGACGACTTCGCCGGTGTGGTCCGGGACGACGTGACCCTGT
TCATCAGCGCGGTCCAGGACCAGGTGGTGCCGGACAACACCCTGGCCTGGGTGTGGGTGCGCGGCCTGGA
CGAGCTGTACGCCGAGTGGTCGGAGGTCGTGTCCACGAACTTCCGGGACGCCTCCGGGCCGGCCATGACC
GAGATCGGCGAGCAGCCGTGGGGGCGGGAGTTCGCCCTGCGCGACCCGGCCGGCAACTGCGTGCACTTCG
TGGCCGAGGAGCAGGACTGACACGTGCTACGAGATTTCGATTCCACCGCCGCCTTCTATGAAAGGTTGGG
CTTCGGAATCGTTTTCCGGGACGCCGGCTGGATGATCCTCCAGCGCGGGGATCTCATGCTGGAGTTCTTC
GCCCACCCCAACTTGTTTATTGCAGCTTATAATGGTTACAAATAAAGCAATAGCATCACAAATTTCACAA
ATAAAGCATTTTTTTCACTGCATTCTAGTTGTGGTTTGTCCAAACTCATCAATGTATCTTATCATGTCTG
TATACCGTCGACCTCTAGCTAGAGCTTGGCGTAATCATGGTCATAGCTGTTTCCTGTGTGAAATTGTTAT
CCGCTCACAATTCCACACAACATACGAGCCGGAAGCATAAAGTGTAAAGCCTGGGGTGCCTAATGAGTGA
GCTAACTCACATTAATTGCGTTGCGCTCACTGCCCGCTTTCCAGTCGGGAAACCTGTCGTGCCAGCTGCA
TTAATGAATCGGCCAACGCGCGGGGAGAGGCGGTTTGCGTATTGGGCGCTCTTCCGCTTCCTCGCTCACT
GACTCGCTGCGCTCGGTCGTTCGGCTGCGGCGAGCGGTATCAGCTCACTCAAAGGCGGTAATACGGTTAT
CCACAGAATCAGGGGATAACGCAGGAAAGAACATGTGAGCAAAAGGCCAGCAAAAGGCCAGGAACCGTAA
AAAGGCCGCGTTGCTGGCGTTTTTCCATAGGCTCCGCCCCCCTGACGAGCATCACAAAAATCGACGCTCA
AGTCAGAGGTGGCGAAACCCGACAGGACTATAAAGATACCAGGCGTTTCCCCCTGGAAGCTCCCTCGTGC
GCTCTCCTGTTCCGACCCTGCCGCTTACCGGATACCTGTCCGCCTTTCTCCCTTCGGGAAGCGTGGCGCT
TTCTCATAGCTCACGCTGTAGGTATCTCAGTTCGGTGTAGGTCGTTCGCTCCAAGCTGGGCTGTGTGCAC
GAACCCCCCGTTCAGCCCGACCGCTGCGCCTTATCCGGTAACTATCGTCTTGAGTCCAACCCGGTAAGAC
ACGACTTATCGCCACTGGCAGCAGCCACTGGTAACAGGATTAGCAGAGCGAGGTATGTAGGCGGTGCTAC
AGAGTTCTTGAAGTGGTGGCCTAACTACGGCTACACTAGAAGAACAGTATTTGGTATCTGCGCTCTGCTG
AAGCCAGTTACCTTCGGAAAAAGAGTTGGTAGCTCTTGATCCGGCAAACAAACCACCGCTGGTAGCGGTG
GTTTTTTTGTTTGCAAGCAGCAGATTACGCGCAGAAAAAAAGGATCTCAAGAAGATCCTTTGATCTTTTC
TACGGGGTCTGACGCTCAGTGGAACGAAAACTCACGTTAAGGGATTTTGGTCATGAGATTATCAAAAAGG
ATCTTCACCTAGATCCTTTTAAATTAAAAATGAAGTTTTAAATCAATCTAAAGTATATATGAGTAAACTT
GGTCTGACAGTTACCAATGCTTAATCAGTGAGGCACCTATCTCAGCGATCTGTCTATTTCGTTCATCCAT
AGTTGCCTGACTCCCCGTCGTGTAGATAACTACGATACGGGAGGGCTTACCATCTGGCCCCAGTGCTGCA
ATGATACCGCGAGACCCACGCTCACCGGCTCCAGATTTATCAGCAATAAACCAGCCAGCCGGAAGGGCCG
AGCGCAGAAGTGGTCCTGCAACTTTATCCGCCTCCATCCAGTCTATTAATTGTTGCCGGGAAGCTAGAGT
AAGTAGTTCGCCAGTTAATAGTTTGCGCAACGTTGTTGCCATTGCTACAGGCATCGTGGTGTCACGCTCG
TCGTTTGGTATGGCTTCATTCAGCTCCGGTTCCCAACGATCAAGGCGAGTTACATGATCCCCCATGTTGT
GCAAAAAAGCGGTTAGCTCCTTCGGTCCTCCGATCGTTGTCAGAAGTAAGTTGGCCGCAGTGTTATCACT
CATGGTTATGGCAGCACTGCATAATTCTCTTACTGTCATGCCATCCGTAAGATGCTTTTCTGTGACTGGT
GAGTACTCAACCAAGTCATTCTGAGAATAGTGTATGCGGCGACCGAGTTGCTCTTGCCCGGCGTCAATAC
GGGATAATACCGCGCCACATAGCAGAACTTTAAAAGTGCTCATCATTGGAAAACGTTCTTCGGGGCGAAA
ACTCTCAAGGATCTTACCGCTGTTGAGATCCAGTTCGATGTAACCCACTCGTGCACCCAACTGATCTTCA
GCATCTTTTACTTTCACCAGCGTTTCTGGGTGAGCAAAAACAGGAAGGCAAAATGCCGCAAAAAAGGGAA
TAAGGGCGACACGGAAATGTTGAATACTCATACTCTTCCTTTTTCAATATTATTGAAGCATTTATCAGGG
TTATTGTCTCATGAGCGGATACATATTTGAATGTATTTAGAAAAATAAACAAATAGGGGTTCCGCGCACA
TTTCCCCGAAAAGTGCCACCTGACGTC
Features (pLannotate 1.2.2; 26 found; start..end, strand, type, name):
     28..80      -  misc_feature   bom (fragment): basis of mobility region from pBR322
    235..254     +  enhancer       CMV enhancer (fragment): human cytomegalovirus immediate early enhancer
    570..625     -  polyA_signal   β-globin poly(A) signal: rabbit β-globin polyadenylation signal (Gil and Proudfoot, 1987)
    696..779     -  CDS            HBB (fragment): HBB_PONPY - Experimental evidence at transcript level: Swiss-Prot protein existence level 2. Involved in oxygen transport from the lung to the various peripheral tissues. From Pongo pygmaeus (Bornean orangutan).
    942..1418    -  CDS            TRGC2 (fragment): TRGC2_HUMAN - Also known as TCRGC2 From Homo sapiens (Human).
   1469..1819    -  CDS            TRGV4: TRGV4_HUMAN - Also known as TCRGV4 From Homo sapiens (Human).
   1974..2177    -  promoter       CMV promoter: human cytomegalovirus (CMV) immediate early promoter
   2178..2481    -  enhancer       CMV enhancer: human cytomegalovirus immediate early enhancer
   2559..2593    +  promoter       minimal CMV promoter (fragment): human cytomegalovirus (CMV) immediate early promoter
   2939..3244    +  CDS            TRDV2 (fragment): TRDV2_HUMAN - Also known as hDV102S1 From Homo sapiens (Human).
   3326..3784    +  CDS            TRDC: TRDC_HUMAN - Experimental evidence at protein level: Swiss-Prot protein existence level 1. Constant region of T cell receptor (TR) delta chain that participates in the antigen recognition (PubMed:24600447). Gamma-delta TRs recognize a variety of self and foreign non-peptide antigens frequently expressed at the epithelial boundaries between the host and external environment, including endogenous lipids presented by MH-like protein CD1D and phosphoantigens presented by butyrophilin-like molecule BTN3A1. Upon antigen recognition induces rapid, innate-like immune responses involved in pathogen cle
   3825..4049    +  polyA_signal   bGH poly(A) signal: bovine growth hormone polyadenylation signal
   4053..4074    +  promoter       SV40 promoter (fragment): SV40 enhancer and early promoter
   4095..4523    +  rep_origin     f1 ori (sequence partly withheld): f1 bacteriophage origin of replication; arrow indicates direction of (+) strand synthesis
   4537..4866    +  promoter       SV40 promoter: SV40 enhancer and early promoter
   4914..4961    +  promoter       EM7 promoter: synthetic bacterial promoter&nbsp
   4980..5354    +  CDS            BleoR: antibiotic-binding protein; Sh ble from Streptoalloteichus hindustanus; confers resistance to bleomycin, phleomycin, and Zeocin™
   5364..5489    +  CDS            ble (fragment): BLE_KLEPN - Experimental evidence at protein level: Swiss-Prot protein existence level 1. Binding protein with a strong affinity to the bleomycin family of antibiotics. Binds to CL990; an antimitotic-antibiotic compound. From Klebsiella pneumoniae.
   5484..5605    +  polyA_signal   SV40 poly(A) signal: SV40 polyadenylation signal
   5678..5694    -  protein_bind   lac operator: The lac repressor binds to the lac operator to inhibit transcription in E. coli. This inhibition can be relieved by adding lactose or isopropyl-β-D-thiogalactopyranoside (IPTG). lac repressor encoded by lacI
   5702..5732    -  promoter       lac promoter: promoter for the E. coli lac operon
   5747..5768    -  protein_bind   CAP binding site: CAP binding activates transcription in the presence of cAMP. E. coli catabolite activator protein
   5781..5873    -  CDS            lacI (fragment): lac repressor; lacI; The lac repressor binds to the lac operator to inhibit transcription in E. coli. This inhibition can be relieved by adding lactose or isopropyl-β-D-thiogalactopyranoside (IPTG).
   6056..6644    -  rep_origin     ori: high-copy-number ColE1/pMB1/pBR322/pUC origin of replication
   6815..7675    -  CDS            AmpR: β-lactamase; bla; confers resistance to ampicillin, carbenicillin, and related antibiotics
   7676..7780    -  promoter       AmpR promoter: bla
