[The description below was written by a language model from this plasmid's Addgene catalogue record and pLannotate feature annotations shown in this document.]
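Description:
pMJA290 is a mammalian expression plasmid built on the pcDNA3.1/Zeo(+) backbone that carries both chains of a human gamma delta T cell receptor described by the depositor as binding nut lipids. The roughly 3 kb insert, assembled by Gibson cloning and flanked by retained Esp3I sites, sits in a sequenced plasmid of about 7.8 kb. It is maintained in E. coli through a high-copy ColE1/pUC-type origin with ampicillin resistance (AmpR under its own bla promoter). An f1 origin is also present. For selection in mammalian cells the backbone supplies the Sh ble Zeocin resistance gene, driven by the SV40 early promoter for eukaryotic expression and by the EM7 promoter in bacteria, and followed by an SV40 polyadenylation signal.

The two receptor chains are expressed divergently from a bidirectional CMV unit. A central CMV enhancer with a full CMV promoter drives the gamma chain on the reverse strand (TRGV4 variable region joined to a TRGC2 constant region), which ends in a rabbit β-globin polyadenylation signal with adjacent β-globin-derived sequence. A minimal CMV promoter fragment on the other side of the enhancer drives the delta chain on the forward strand (TRDV2 variable region and TRDC constant region), terminated by the bGH polyadenylation signal. This arrangement lets a single transfection deliver both chains for assembly of the heterodimeric receptor, which would suit studies of lipid antigen recognition.

Repository sequencing found a single-nucleotide deletion in the gamma chain relative to the depositor's reference, predicted to cause a frameshift and premature termination. The depositing laboratory nonetheless reports that the receptor is functional in their hands.
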