Addgene plasmid #128542: pMJA290
Purpose: Expresses nut lipid binding TCR
Depositing lab: Marcos Alcocer. Depositing organization: University of Nottingham.
Backbone
  Vector backbone: pcDNA3.1(+)/Zeo(+)
  Backbone manufacturer: invitrogen
  Backbone size w/o insert (bp): 4784
  Vector type: Mammalian Expression
  Selectable markers: Zeocin
Growth in bacteria
  Bacterial resistance: Ampicillin, 100 μg/mL
  Growth temperature: 37°C
  Growth strain: DH5alpha
  Copy number: Unknown
Gene/Insert
  Gene/Insert name: Lipid binding Human TCR (alt name: MK764035*)
  Species: H. sapiens (human)
  Insert size (bp): 3029
  Promoter: bidirectional CMV
  Cloning method: Gibson Cloning
  Sequencing primers: 5′ ATTTGTGAGCCAGGGCATTGG; 3′ GACAATGCGATGCAATTTCCTCAT
Terms and licenses: Academic/Nonprofit Terms; Industry Terms: Not Available to Industry
Depositor comments: Lipid binding gamma delta TCR. 5' cloning site Esp31 (not destroyed). 3' cloning site Esp31 (not destroyed). Addgene NGS found a single nucleotide deletion in the gamma chain, resulting in a frameshift and early termination of the translation, compared to the reference sequence provided by the Alcocer laboratory. The Alcocer laboratory has confirmed that this TCR receptor is functional and has been recently successfully used in their lab
How to cite: pMJA290 was a gift from Marcos Alcocer (Addgene plasmid # 128542 ; http://n2t.net/addgene:128542 ; RRID:Addgene_128542)
